Addgene plasmid #127826: pNH-TrxT-S18
Purpose: Production of recombinant human ribosomal protein S18
Depositing lab: Ivanhoe Leung. Depositing organization: University of Auckland. Publication: An improved method for the heterologous production of soluble human ribosomal proteins in Escherichia coli. Correddu D, Montano Lopez JJ, Vadakkedath PG, Lai A, Pernes JI, Watson PR, Leung IKH. Sci Rep. 2019 Jun 20;9(1):8884. doi: 10.1038/s41598-019-45323-8. PubMed 31222068.
Backbone
  Vector backbone: pNH-TrxT
  Vector type: Bacterial Expression
Growth in bacteria
  Bacterial resistance: Kanamycin, 50 μg/mL
  Growth temperature: 37°C
  Growth strain: DH5alpha
  Copy number: High Copy
Gene/Insert
  Gene/Insert name: RPS18 (alt name: Ribosomal protein S18)
  Species: H. sapiens (human)
  Entrez Gene: RPS18 (a.k.a. D6S218E, HKE3, KE-3, KE3, S18, uS13)
  Promoter: T7
  Tag / fusion protein: His6 - Thioredoxin - TEV (N terminal on backbone)
  Cloning method: Ligation Independent Cloning
Terms and licenses: Academic/Nonprofit Terms; Industry Terms: Not Available to Industry
How to cite: pNH-TrxT-S18 was a gift from Ivanhoe Leung (Addgene plasmid # 127826 ; http://n2t.net/addgene:127826 ; RRID:Addgene_127826)
