[The description below was written by a language model from this plasmid's Addgene catalogue record and pLannotate feature annotations shown in this document.]
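Description:
pNH-TrxT-S18 is a 6.1 kb bacterial expression plasmid built on the pNH-TrxT backbone for producing recombinant human ribosomal protein S18 (RPS18, also called uS13) in Escherichia coli. It is selected with kanamycin through an aph(3')-Ia resistance gene and replicates from a ColE1/pMB1-type origin. The catalogue lists it as high copy, although the annotated backbone retains the pBR322-derived bom and rop elements typical of pET-style vectors. An f1 origin is also present, along with tetracycline-resistance gene fragments that appear to be non-functional backbone remnants.

Expression is driven by a T7 promoter followed by a lac operator and the strong T7 gene 10 ribosome binding site. A lacI gene with its own promoter is carried on the plasmid, so transcription is repressed until induction with IPTG in a host that supplies T7 RNA polymerase. The open reading frame encodes, per the catalogue, an N-terminal His6 tag, E. coli thioredoxin (trxA) and a TEV protease site fused to RPS18, which was inserted by ligation-independent cloning. Thioredoxin acts as a solubility-enhancing partner, the His tag allows metal-affinity purification, and TEV cleavage can release S18 from the fusion. The automated annotation matched the insert to the dog RPS18 orthologue, which probably reflects the high conservation of this protein, since the record gives the species as human. A His-tag fragment and a short T7 gene 10-derived segment are annotated downstream of the insert, before the T7 terminator. The record does not indicate that these are part of the expressed protein. The plasmid belongs to a study of improved soluble production of human ribosomal proteins in E. coli.
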