Features (pLannotate 1.2.2; 20 found; start..end, strand, type, name):
      1..19      +  promoter       T7 promoter: promoter for bacteriophage T7 RNA polymerase
     20..44      +  protein_bind   lac operator: The lac repressor binds to the lac operator to inhibit transcription in E. coli. This inhibition can be relieved by adding lactose or isopropyl-β-D-thiogalactopyranoside (IPTG). lac repressor encoded by lacI
     59..81      +  RBS            RBS: efficient ribosome binding site from bacteriophage T7 gene 10 (Olins and Rangwala, 1989)
    119..445     +  CDS            trxA: THIO_ECO57 - Experimental evidence at protein level: Swiss-Prot protein existence level 1. Participates in various redox reactions through the reversible oxidation of its active center dithiol to a disulfide and catalyzes dithiol-disulfide exchange reactions. From Escherichia coli O157:H7.
    473..928     +  CDS            RPS18 (sequence withheld): RS18_CANLF - Experimental evidence at protein level: Swiss-Prot protein existence level 1. Located at the top of the head of the 40S subunit, it contacts several helices of the 18S rRNA. From Canis lupus familiaris (Dog) (Canis familiaris).
    994..1011    +  CDS            9xHis (fragment): 9xHis affinity tag
   1021..1070    +  CDS            SET1 (fragment): solubility-enhancement tag derived from T7 phage gene 10B
   1078..1125    +  terminator     T7 terminator: transcription terminator for bacteriophage T7 RNA polymerase
   1162..1590    +  rep_origin     f1 ori (sequence partly withheld): f1 bacteriophage origin of replication; arrow indicates direction of (+) strand synthesis
   1643..1700    +  promoter       AmpR promoter (fragment): bla
   1709..2524    -  CDS            KanR: aminoglycoside phosphotransferase; aph(3')-Ia; confers resistance to kanamycin in bacteria or G418 (Geneticin®) in eukaryotes
   2646..3234    +  rep_origin     ori: high-copy-number ColE1/pMB1/pBR322/pUC origin of replication
   3420..3559    -  misc_feature   bom: basis of mobility region from pBR322
   3661..3852    -  CDS            rop: Rop protein, which maintains plasmids at low copy number; rop
   3869..4249    +  CDS            YPB1_ECOLX: Protein predicted: Swiss-Prot protein existence level 4. From Escherichia coli.
   4321..4612    -  CDS            TcR (fragment): tetracycline efflux protein; tet; confers resistance to tetracycline
   4627..4648    -  protein_bind   CAP binding site: CAP binding activates transcription in the presence of cAMP. E. coli catabolite activator protein
   4661..5743    -  CDS            lacI: lac repressor; lacI; The lac repressor binds to the lac operator to inhibit transcription in E. coli. This inhibition can be relieved by adding lactose or isopropyl-β-D-thiogalactopyranoside (IPTG).
   5744..5821    -  promoter       lacI promoter: lacI
   5829..6108    -  CDS            TcR (fragment): tetracycline efflux protein; tet; confers resistance to tetracycline
>Addgene plasmid #127826 | pNH-TrxT-S18 | addgene full sequence | sequence record 250136 | Addgene NGS Result
TAATACGACTCACTATAGGGGAATTGTGAGCGGATAACAATTCCCCTCTAGAAATAATTTTGTTTAACTT
TAAGAAGGAGATATACATATGCACCATCATCATCATCATTCTTCTGGTATGAGCGATAAAATTATTCACC
TGACTGACGACAGTTTTGACACGGATGTACTCAAAGCGGACGGGGCGATCCTCGTCGATTTCTGGGCAGA
GTGGTGCGGTCCGTGCAAAATGATCGCCCCGATTCTGGATGAAATCGCTGACGAATATCAGGGCAAACTG
ACCGTTGCAAAACTGAACATCGATCAAAACCCTGGCACTGCGCCGAAATATGGCATCCGTGGTATCCCGA
CTCTGCTGCTGTTCAAAAACGGTGAAGTGGCGGCAACCAAAGTGGGCGCACTGTCTAAAGGTCAGTTGAA
AGAGTTCCTCGACGCTAACCTGGCCGGTACCGAGAACTTGTACTTCCAATCC
[456 nt withheld, positions 473-928]
TAACAGTAAAGGTGGATACGGATCCGAATTCGAGCTCCGTCGACAAGCTTGCGGCCGCACTCGAGCACCA
CCACCACCACCACTGAGATCCGGCTGCTAACAAAGCCCGAAAGGAAGCTGAGTTGGCTGCTGCCACCGCT
GAGCAATAACTAGCATAACCCCTTGGGGCCTCTAAACGGGTCTTGAGGGGTTTTTTGCTGAAAGGAGGAA
CTATATCCGGATTGGCGAATGGG
[124 nt withheld, positions 1162-1285]
C
[91 nt withheld, positions 1287-1377]
A
[49 nt withheld, positions 1379-1427]
CCTTTGACGTTGGAGTCCACGTTCTTT
[37 nt withheld, positions 1455-1491]
ACCCTATCTCGGTCTATTCTTTTGATTTATAAGGGATTTTGCCGATTTCGGCCTATTGGTTAAAAAATGA
GCTGATTTAACAAAAATTTAACGCGAATTTTAACAAAATATTAACGCTTACAATTTAGGTGGCACTTTTC
GGGGAAATGTGCGCGGAACCCCTATTTGTTTATTTTTCTAAATACATTCAAATATGTATCCGCTCATGAA
TTAATTCTTAGAAAAACTCATCGAGCATCAAATGAAACTGCAATTTATTCATATCAGGATTATCAATACC
ATATTTTTGAAAAAGCCGTTTCTGTAATGAAGGAGAAAACTCACCGAGGCAGTTCCATAGGATGGCAAGA
TCCTGGTATCGGTCTGCGATTCCGACTCGTCCAACATCAATACAACCTATTAATTTCCCCTCGTCAAAAA
TAAGGTTATCAAGTGAGAAATCACCATGAGTGACGACTGAATCCGGTGAGAATGGCAAAAGTTTATGCAT
TTCTTTCCAGACTTGTTCAACAGGCCAGCCATTACGCTCGTCATCAAAATCACTCGCATCAACCAAACCG
TTATTCATTCGTGATTGCGCCTGAGCGAGACGAAATACGCGATCGCTGTTAAAAGGACAATTACAAACAG
GAATCGAATGCAACCGGCGCAGGAACACTGCCAGCGCATCAACAATATTTTCACCTGAATCAGGATATTC
TTCTAATACCTGGAATGCTGTTTTCCCGGGGATCGCAGTGGTGAGTAACCATGCATCATCAGGAGTACGG
ATAAAATGCTTGATGGTCGGAAGAGGCATAAATTCCGTCAGCCAGTTTAGTCTGACCATCTCATCTGTAA
CATCATTGGCAACGCTACCTTTGCCATGTTTCAGAAACAACTCTGGCGCATCGGGCTTCCCATACAATCG
ATAGATTGTCGCACCTGATTGCCCGACATTATCGCGAGCCCATTTATACCCATATAAATCAGCATCCATG
TTGGAATTTAATCGCGGCCTAGAGCAAGACGTTTCCCGTTGAATATGGCTCATAACACCCCTTGTATTAC
TGTTTATGTAAGCAGACAGTTTTATTGTTCATGACCAAAATCCCTTAACGTGAGTTTTCGTTCCACTGAG
CGTCAGACCCCGTAGAAAAGATCAAAGGATCTTCTTGAGATCCTTTTTTTCTGCGCGTAATCTGCTGCTT
GCAAACAAAAAAACCACCGCTACCAGCGGTGGTTTGTTTGCCGGATCAAGAGCTACCAACTCTTTTTCCG
AAGGTAACTGGCTTCAGCAGAGCGCAGATACCAAATACTGTCCTTCTAGTGTAGCCGTAGTTAGGCCACC
ACTTCAAGAACTCTGTAGCACCGCCTACATACCTCGCTCTGCTAATCCTGTTACCAGTGGCTGCTGCCAG
TGGCGATAAGTCGTGTCTTACCGGGTTGGACTCAAGACGATAGTTACCGGATAAGGCGCAGCGGTCGGGC
TGAACGGGGGGTTCGTGCACACAGCCCAGCTTGGAGCGAACGACCTACACCGAACTGAGATACCTACAGC
GTGAGCTATGAGAAAGCGCCACGCTTCCCGAAGGGAGAAAGGCGGACAGGTATCCGGTAAGCGGCAGGGT
CGGAACAGGAGAGCGCACGAGGGAGCTTCCAGGGGGAAACGCCTGGTATCTTTATAGTCCTGTCGGGTTT
CGCCACCTCTGACTTGAGCGTCGATTTTTGTGATGCTCGTCAGGGGGGCGGAGCCTATGGAAAAACGCCA
GCAACGCGGCCTTTTTACGGTTCCTGGCCTTTTGCTGGCCTTTTGCTCACATGTTCTTTCCTGCGTTATC
CCCTGATTCTGTGGATAACCGTATTACCGCCTTTGAGTGAGCTGATACCGCTCGCCGCAGCCGAACGACC
GAGCGCAGCGAGTCAGTGAGCGAGGAAGCGGAAGAGCGCCTGATGCGGTATTTTCTCCTTACGCATCTGT
GCGGTATTTCACACCGCAATGGTGCACTCTCAGTACAATCTGCTCTGATGCCGCATAGTTAAGCCAGTAT
ACACTCCGCTATCGCTACGTGACTGGGTCATGGCTGCGCCCCGACACCCGCCAACACCCGCTGACGCGCC
CTGACGGGCTTGTCTGCTCCCGGCATCCGCTTACAGACAAGCTGTGACCGTCTCCGGGAGCTGCATGTGT
CAGAGGTTTTCACCGTCATCACCGAAACGCGCGAGGCAGCTGCGGTAAAGCTCATCAGCGTGGTCGTGAA
GCGATTCACAGATGTCTGCCTGTTCATCCGCGTCCAGCTCGTTGAGTTTCTCCAGAAGCGTTAATGTCTG
GCTTCTGATAAAGCGGGCCATGTTAAGGGCGGTTTTTTCCTGTTTGGTCACTGATGCCTCCGTGTAAGGG
GGATTTCTGTTCATGGGGGTAATGATACCGATGAAACGAGAGAGGATGCTCACGATACGGGTTACTGATG
ATGAACATGCCCGGTTACTGGAACGTTGTGAGGGTAAACAACTGGCGGTATGGATGCGGCGGGACCAGAG
AAAAATCACTCAGGGTCAATGCCAGCGCTTCGTTAATACAGATGTAGGTGTTCCACAGGGTAGCCAGCAG
CATCCTGCGATGCAGATCCGGAACATAATGGTGCAGGGCGCTGACTTCCGCGTTTCCAGACTTTACGAAA
CACGGAAACCGAAGACCATTCATGTTGTTGCTCAGGTCGCAGACGTTTTGCAGCAGCAGTCGCTTCACGT
TCGCTCGCGTATCGGTGATTCATTCTGCTAACCAGTAAGGCAACCCCGCCAGCCTAGCCGGGTCCTCAAC
GACAGGAGCACGATCATGCGCACCCGTGGGGCCGCCATGCCGGCGATAATGGCCTGCTTCTCGCCGAAAC
GTTTGGTGGCGGGACCAGTGACGAAGGCTTGAGCGAGGGCGTGCAAGATTCCGAATACCGCAAGCGACAG
GCCGATCATCGTCGCGCTCCAGCGAAAGCGGTCCTCGCCGAAAATGACCCAGAGCGCTGCCGGCACCTGT
CCTACGAGTTGCATGATAAAGAAGACAGTCATAAGTGCGGCGACGATAGTCATGCCCCGCGCCCACCGGA
AGGAGCTGACTGGGTTGAAGGCTCTCAAGGGCATCGGTCGAGATCCCGGTGCCTAATGAGTGAGCTAACT
TACATTAATTGCGTTGCGCTCACTGCCCGCTTTCCAGTCGGGAAACCTGTCGTGCCAGCTGCATTAATGA
ATCGGCCAACGCGCGGGGAGAGGCGGTTTGCGTATTGGGCGCCAGGGTGGTTTTTCTTTTCACCAGTGAG
ACGGGCAACAGCTGATTGCCCTTCACCGCCTGGCCCTGAGAGAGTTGCAGCAAGCGGTCCACGCTGGTTT
GCCCCAGCAGGCGAAAATCCTGTTTGATGGTGGTTAACGGCGGGATATAACATGAGCTGTCTTCGGTATC
GTCGTATCCCACTACCGAGATATCCGCACCAACGCGCAGCCCGGACTCGGTAATGGCGCGCATTGCGCCC
AGCGCCATCTGATCGTTGGCAACCAGCATCGCAGTGGGAACGATGCCCTCATTCAGCATTTGCATGGTTT
GTTGAAAACCGGACATGGCACTCCAGTCGCCTTCCCGTTCCGCTATCGGCTGAATTTGATTGCGAGTGAG
ATATTTATGCCAGCCAGCCAGACGCAGACGCGCCGAGACAGAACTTAATGGGCCCGCTAACAGCGCGATT
TGCTGGTGACCCAATGCGACCAGATGCTCCACGCCCAGTCGCGTACCGTCTTCATGGGAGAAAATAATAC
TGTTGATGGGTGTCTGGTCAGAGACATCAAGAAATAACGCCGGAACATTAGTGCAGGCAGCTTCCACAGC
AATGGCATCCTGGTCATCCAGCGGATAGTTAATGATCAGCCCACTGACGCGTTGCGCGAGAAGATTGTGC
ACCGCCGCTTTACAGGCTTCGACGCCGCTTCGTTCTACCATCGACACCACCACGCTGGCACCCAGTTGAT
CGGCGCGAGATTTAATCGCCGCGACAATTTGCGACGGCGCGTGCAGGGCCAGACTGGAGGTGGCAACGCC
AATCAGCAACGACTGTTTGCCCGCCAGTTGTTGTGCCACGCGGTTGGGAATGTAATTCAGCTCCGCCATC
GCCGCTTCCACTTTTTCCCGCGTTTTCGCAGAAACGTGGCTGGCCTGGTTCACCACGCGGGAAACGGTCT
GATAAGAGACACCGGCATACTCTGCGACATCGTATAACGTTACTGGTTTCACATTCACCACCCTGAATTG
ACTCTCTTCCGGGCGCTATCATGCCATACCGCGAAAGGTTTTGCGCCATTCGATGGTGTCCGGGATCTCG
ACGCTCTCCCTTATGCGACTCCTGCATTAGGAAGCAGCCCAGTAGTAGGTTGAGGCCGTTGAGCACCGCC
GCCGCAAGGAATGGTGCATGCAAGGAGATGGCGCCCAACAGTCCCCCGGCCACGGGGCCTGCCACCATAC
CCACGCCGAAACAAGCGCTCATGAGCCCGAAGTGGCGAGCCCGATCTTCCCCATCGGTGATGTCGGCGAT
ATAGGCGCCAGCAACCGCACCTGTGGCGCCGGTGATGCCGGCCACGATGCGTCCGGCGTAGAGGATCGAG
ATCTCGATCCCGCGAAAT
