>Addgene plasmid #127826 | pNH-TrxT-S18 | depositor partial sequence | sequence record 244886 | RPS18 gene
[456 nt withheld, positions 1-456]
TAA
